Addgene plasmid #128391: pJL1-PD-4xDQNAT
Purpose: In vitro expression of H. influenzae protein D with C terminal 4xDQNAT glycosylation sites
Depositing lab: Michael Jewett. Depositing organization: Northwestern University. Publication: On-demand biomanufacturing of protective conjugate vaccines. Stark JC, Jaroentomeechai T, Moeller TD, Hershewe JM, Warfel KF, Moricz BS, Martini AM, Dubner RS, Hsu KJ, Stevenson TC, Jones BD, DeLisa MP, Jewett MC. Sci Adv. 2021 Feb 3;7(6). pii: 7/6/eabe9444. doi: 10.1126/sciadv.abe9444. Print 2021 Feb. PubMed 33536221.
Backbone
  Vector backbone: pJL1
  Backbone size w/o insert (bp): 1765
  Total vector size (bp): 2848
  Vector type: Bacterial Expression
Growth in bacteria
  Bacterial resistance: Kanamycin, 50 μg/mL
  Growth temperature: 37°C
  Growth strain: DH5alpha
  Copy number: High Copy
Gene/Insert
  Gene/Insert name: Protein D
  Species: H. influenzae
  Insert size (bp): 1086
  Promoter: T7
  Tag / fusion protein: 4xDQNAT glycosylation tag (C terminal on insert); 6xHis tag (C terminal on insert)
  Cloning method: Restriction Enzyme; 5′ cloning site NdeI (not destroyed); 3′ cloning site SalI (not destroyed)
  Sequencing primers: 5′ TAATACGACTCACTATAGGG; 3′ TAGTTATTGCTCAGCGGTGG
Terms and licenses: Academic/Nonprofit Terms; Industry Terms: Not Available to Industry
How to cite: pJL1-PD-4xDQNAT was a gift from Michael Jewett (Addgene plasmid # 128391 ; http://n2t.net/addgene:128391 ; RRID:Addgene_128391)
