[The description below was written by a language model from this plasmid's Addgene catalogue record and pLannotate feature annotations shown in this document.]
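Description:
pJL1-PD-4xDQNAT is a compact bacterial expression plasmid of about 2.8 kb, built on the minimal pJL1 backbone and intended as a template for in vitro (cell-free) protein synthesis. It is propagated in standard E. coli cloning strains from a high-copy ColE1/pUC-type origin and selected with kanamycin through an aph(3')-Ia aminoglycoside phosphotransferase gene, which lies on the opposite strand to the expression cassette.

The cassette is a simple T7 unit: a T7 promoter followed by the strong ribosome binding site from phage T7 gene 10, the open reading frame, and a T7 terminator, so transcription depends on supplied T7 RNA polymerase. The insert, cloned between retained NdeI and SalI sites, encodes Haemophilus influenzae protein D. The annotation identifies it as a fragment of glpQ/hpd, a glycerophosphoryl diester phosphodiesterase with affinity for human IgD. According to the catalogue entry, the C terminus carries four tandem DQNAT sequons followed by a 6xHis tag. DQNAT is an acceptor motif recognised by bacterial N-linked oligosaccharyltransferases, and the His tag allows affinity purification or detection. These short tags are not called in the automated feature table but would fall in the unannotated stretch after the glpQ match. The short "SET1" fragment annotated just upstream of the terminator is probably a match to T7 gene 10-derived vector sequence rather than a functional solubility tag.

The construct is used to produce a glycosylatable carrier protein in cell-free reactions. The associated work concerns on-demand biomanufacturing of conjugate vaccines, in which polysaccharide antigens are attached to such carriers.
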