Features (pLannotate 1.2.2; 7 found; start..end, strand, type, name):
     41..59      +  promoter       T7 promoter: promoter for bacteriophage T7 RNA polymerase
     91..113     +  RBS            RBS: efficient ribosome binding site from bacteriophage T7 gene 10 (Olins and Rangwala, 1989)
    118..1095    +  CDS            glpQ (fragment): GLPQ_HAEIN - Also known as hpd. Experimental evidence at protein level: Swiss-Prot protein existence level 1. Glycerophosphoryl diester phosphodiesterase hydrolyzes deacylated phospholipids to G3P and the corresponding alcohols. Has a specific affinity for human immunoglobulin D myeloma protein. From Haemophilus influenzae (strain ATCC 51907 / DSM 11121 / KW20 / Rd).
   1215..1264    +  CDS            SET1 (fragment): solubility-enhancement tag derived from T7 phage gene 10B
   1272..1319    +  terminator     T7 terminator: transcription terminator for bacteriophage T7 RNA polymerase
   1337..2152    -  CDS            KanR: aminoglycoside phosphotransferase; aph(3')-Ia; confers resistance to kanamycin in bacteria or G418 (Geneticin®) in eukaryotes
   2274..13      +  rep_origin     ori (across the origin): high-copy-number ColE1/pMB1/pBR322/pUC origin of replication
>Addgene plasmid #128391 | pJL1-PD-4xDQNAT | addgene full sequence | sequence record 260185 | Addgene NGS Result
GAGCCTATGGAAAAACGCCAGCAACGCGATCCCGCGAAATTAATACGACTCACTATAGGGAGACCACAAC
GGTTTCCCTCTAGAAATAATTTTGTTTAACTTTAAGAAGGAGATATACATATGAAGTCAGACAAGATCAT
TATCGCGCATCGCGGTGCCTCCGGCTACTTGCCGGAGCATACTTTGGAGAGCAAAGCCTTAGCATTTGCC
CAACAAGCGGATTACTTGGAACAAGACTTGGCCATGACTAAGGATGGGCGTCTGGTGGTGATTCACGACC
ATTTTCTTGATGGTCTTACGGATGTAGCTAAGAAGTTTCCGCATCGCCATCGTAAGGACGGGCGCTATTA
TGTAATCGATTTTACCTTGAAGGAAATTCAAAGCTTGGAGATGACCGAAAACTTTGAGACGAAGGATGGG
AAGCAAGCGCAAGTCTACCCGAATCGTTTTCCCTTATGGAAAAGCCATTTTCGCATCCATACTTTTGAGG
ATGAGATTGAGTTTATCCAAGGGCTGGAAAAGTCTACTGGCAAGAAAGTTGGGATCTATCCTGAGATCAA
GGCACCGTGGTTTCATCATCAAAACGGTAAGGACATCGCCGCTGAGACCTTAAAAGTACTGAAGAAGTAT
GGCTACGATAAAAAGACTGACATGGTTTACCTTCAAACGTTCGATTTTAATGAGTTGAAACGTATTAAAA
CAGAATTATTGCCCCAGATGGGGATGGATTTGAAGTTGGTTCAGTTAATCGCCTACACCGACTGGAAGGA
AACGCAGGAGAAGGATCCCAAAGGATACTGGGTGAATTATAATTATGATTGGATGTTCAAGCCAGGAGCA
ATGGCTGAAGTAGTAAAATATGCGGATGGTGTAGGCCCCGGCTGGTATATGCTTGTGAACAAAGAAGAAA
GCAAGCCTGATAATATCGTCTATACTCCCTTAGTCAAAGAACTGGCCCAATATAACGTAGAAGTTCACCC
TTACACCGTCCGTAAGGACGCCTTACCGGAGTTTTTTACTGACGTCAATCAAATGTATGATGCCTTGCTG
AACAAGAGTGGAGCGACAGGCGTCTTCACCGACTTTCCAGACACTCTCGAGGATCAGAACGCGACCGGCG
GTGACCAAAATGCCACAGGTGGCGATCAAAACGCCACCGGCGGTGACCAGAATGCGACAGTCGACCATCA
CCATCATCACCATTAAGTCGACCGGCTGCTAACAAAGCCCGAAAGGAAGCTGAGTTGGCTGCTGCCACCG
CTGAGCAATAACTAGCATAACCCCTTGGGGCCTCTAAACGGGTCTTGAGGGGTTTTTTGCTGAAAGCCAA
TTCTGATTAGAAAAACTCATCGAGCATCAAATGAAACTGCAATTTATTCATATCAGGATTATCAATACCA
TATTTTTGAAAAAGCCGTTTCTGTAATGAAGGAGAAAACTCACCGAGGCAGTTCCATAGGATGGCAAGAT
CCTGGTATCGGTCTGCGATTCCGACTCGTCCAACATCAATACAACCTATTAATTTCCCCTCGTCAAAAAT
AAGGTTATCAAGTGAGAAATCACCATGAGTGACGACTGAATCCGGTGAGAATGGCAAAAGCTTATGCATT
TCTTTCCAGACTTGTTCAACAGGCCAGCCATTACGCTCGTCATCAAAATCACTCGCATCAACCAAACCGT
TATTCATTCGTGATTGCGCCTGAGCGAGACGAAATACGCGATCGCTGTTAAAAGGACAATTACAAACAGG
AATCGAATGCAACCGGCGCAGGAACACTGCCAGCGCATCAACAATATTTTCACCTGAATCAGGATATTCT
TCTAATACCTGGAATGCTGTTTTCCCGGGGATCGCAGTGGTGAGTAACCATGCATCATCAGGAGTACGGA
TAAAATGCTTGATGGTCGGAAGAGGCATAAATTCCGTCAGCCAGTTTAGTCTGACCATCTCATCTGTAAC
ATCATTGGCAACGCTACCTTTGCCATGTTTCAGAAACAACTCTGGCGCATCGGGCTTCCCATACAATCGA
TAGATTGTCGCACCTGATTGCCCGACATTATCGCGAGCCCATTTATACCCATATAAATCAGCATCCATGT
TGGAATTTAATCGCGGCTTCGAGCAAGACGTTTCCCGTTGAATATGGCTCATAACACCCCTTGTATTACT
GTTTATGTAAGCAGACAGTTTTATTGTTCATGATGATATATTTTTATCTTGTGCAATGTAACATCAGAGA
TTTTGAGACACAACGTGAGATCAAAGGATCTTCTTGAGATCCTTTTTTTCTGCGCGTAATCTGCTGCTTG
CAAACAAAAAAACCACCGCTACCAGCGGTGGTTTGTTTGCCGGATCAAGAGCTACCAACTCTTTTTCCGA
AGGTAACTGGCTTCAGCAGAGCGCAGATACCAAATACTGTTCTTCTAGTGTAGCCGTAGTTAGGCCACCA
CTTCAAGAACTCTGTAGCACCGCCTACATACCTCGCTCTGCTAATCCTGTTACCAGTGGCTGCTGCCAGT
GGCGATAAGTCGTGTCTTACCGGGTTGGACTCAAGACGATAGTTACCGGATAAGGCGCAGCGGTCGGGCT
GAACGGGGGGTTCGTGCACACAGCCCAGCTTGGAGCGAACGACCTACACCGAACTGAGATACCTACAGCG
TGAGCTATGAGAAAGCGCCACGCTTCCCGAAGGGAGAAAGGCGGACAGGTATCCGGTAAGCGGCAGGGTC
GGAACAGGAGAGCGCACGAGGGAGCTTCCAGGGGGAAACGCCTGGTATCTTTATAGTCCTGTCGGGTTTC
GCCACCTCTGACTTGAGCGTCGATTTTTGTGATGCTCGTCAGGGGGGCG
